>Addgene plasmid #64847 | pRSET-XS-VWF | depositor full sequence | sequence record 109340 | pRSET-XS-VWF sequence 4520 bps
ATCTCGATCCCGCGAAATTAATACGACTCACTATAGGGAGACCACAACGGTTTCCCTCTAGATAATTTTG
TTTAACTTTAAGAAGGAGATATACATATGGTGAGCAAGGGCGAGGAGCTGTTCACCGGGGTGGTGCCCAT
CCTGGTCGAGCTGGACGGCGACGTAAACGGCCACAAGTTCAGCGTGTCCGGCGAGGGCGAGGGCGATGCC
ACCTACGGCAAGCTGACCCTGAAGCTGATCTGCACCACCGGCAAGCTGCCCGTGCCCTGGCCCACCCTCG
TGACCACCCTGGGCTACGGCCTGCAGTGCTTCGCCCGCTACCCCGACCACATGAAGCAGCACGACTTCTT
CAAGTCCGCCATGCCCGAAGGCTACGTCCAGGAGCGCACCATCTTCTTCAAGGACGACGGCAACTACAAG
ACCCGCGCCGAGGTGAAGTTCGAGGGCGACACCCTGGTGAACCGCATCGAGCTGAAGGGCATCGACTTCA
AGGAGGACGGCAACATCCTGGGGCACAAGCTGGAGTACAACTACAACAGCCACAACGTCTATATCACCGC
CGACAAGCAGAAGAACGGCATCAAGGCCAACTTCAAGATCCGCCACAACATCGAGGACGGCGGCGTGCAG
CTCGCCGACCACTACCAGCAGAACACCCCCATCGGCGACGGCCCCGTGCTGCTGCCCGACAACCACTACC
TGAGCTACCAGTCCAAGCTGAGCAAAGACCCCAACGAGAAGCGCGATCACATGGTCCTGCTGGAGTTCGT
GACCGCCGCCGGGATCACTCTCGGCATGGACGAGACCGGTCAGGGTGACCGGGAGCAGGCGCCCAACCTG
GTCTACATGGTCACCGGAAATCCTGCCTCTGATGAGATCAAGAGGCTGCCTGGAGACATCCAGGTGGTGC
CCATTGGAGTGGGCCCTAATGCCAACGTGCAGGAGCTGGAGAGGATTGGCTGGCCCAATGCCCCTATCCT
CATCCAGGACTTTGAGACGCTCCCCCGAGAGGCTCCTGACCTGGTGCTGCAGAGGTGCTGCGTTAACATG
GTGAGCAAGGGCGAGGAGCTGTTCACCGGGGTGGTGCCCATCCTGGTCGAGCTGGACGGCGACGTAAACG
GCCACAAGTTCAGCGTGTCCGGCGAGGGCGAGGGCGATGCCACCTACGGCAAGCTGACCCTGAAGTTCAT
CTGCACCACCGGCAAGCTGCCCGTGCCCTGGCCCACCCTCGTGACCACCCTGACCTGGGGCGTGCAGTGC
TTCGCCCGCTACCCCGACCACATGAAGCAGCACGACTTCTTCAAGTCCGCCATGCCCGAAGGCTACGTCC
AGGAGCGCACCATCTTCTTCAAGGACGACGGCAACTACAAGACCCGCGCCGAGGTGAAGTTCGAGGGCGA
CACCCTGGTGAACCGCATCGAGCTGAAGGGCATCGACTTCAAGGAGGACGGCAACATCCTGGGGCACAAG
CTGGAGTACAACGCCATCAGCGACAACGTCTATATCACCGCCGACAAGCAGAAGAACGGCATCAAGGCCA
ACTTCAAGATCCGCCACAACATCGAGGACGGCAGCGTGCAGCTCGCCGACCACTACCAGCAGAACACCCC
CATCGGCGACGGCCCCGTGCTGCTGCCCGACAACCACTACCTGAGCACCCAGTCCAAGCTGAGCAAAGAC
CCCAACGAGAAGCGCGATCACATGGTCCTGCTGGAGTTCGTGACCGCCGCCGGGATCACTCTCGGCATGG
ACGAGCTGTACAAGTTCGAAAACCTGTACTTCCAGGGCCATCACCATCACCATCACCATTAAGCTTGATC
CGGCTGCTAACAAAGCCCGAAAGGAAGCTGAGTTGGCTGCTGCCACCGCTGAGCAATAACTAGCATAACC
CCTTGGGGCCTCTAAACGGGTCTTGAGGGGTTTTTTGCTGAAAGGAGGAACTATATCCGGATCTGGCGTA
ATAGCGAAGAGGCCCGCACCGATCGCCCTTCCCAACAGTTGCGCAGCCTGAATGGCGAATGGG
[124 nt withheld, positions 2024-2147]
C
[56 nt withheld, positions 2149-2204]
AGCTTTACGGCACCTCGACCG
[64 nt withheld, positions 2226-2289]
CCTTTGACGTTGGAGTCCACGTTCTTT
[37 nt withheld, positions 2317-2353]
ACCCTATCGCGGTCTATTCTTTTGATTTATAAGGGATTTTGCCGATTTCGGCCTATTGGTTAAAAAATGA
GCTGATTTAACAAATATTTAACGCGAATTTTAACAAAATATTAACGTTTACAATTTCGCCTGATGCGGTA
TTTTCTCCTTACGCATCTGTGCGGTATTTCACACCGCATACAGGTGGCACTTTTCGGGGAAATGTGCGCG
GAACCCCTATTTGTTTATTTTTCTAAATACATTCAAATATGTATCCGCTCATGAGACAATAACCCTGATA
AATGCTTCAATAATATTGAAAAAGGAAGAGTATGAGTATTCAACATTTCCGTGTCGCCCTTATTCCCTTT
TTTGCGGCATTTTGCCTTCCTGTTTTTGCTCACCCAGAAACGCTGGTGAAAGTAAAAGATGCTGAAGATC
AGTTGGGTGCACGAGTGGGTTACATCGAACTGGATCTCAACAGCGGTAAGATCCTTGAGAGTTTTCGCCC
CGAAGAACGTTTTCCAATGATGAGCACTTTTAAAGTTCTGCTATGTGATACACTATTATCCCGTATTGAC
GCCGGGCAAGAGCAACTCGGTCGCCGCATACACTATTCTCAGAATGACTTGGTTGAGTACTCACCAGTCA
CAGAAAAGCATCTTACGGATGGCATGACAGTAAGAGAATTATGCAGTGCTGCCATAACCATGAGTGATAA
CACTGCGGCCAACTTACTTCTGACAACGATCGGAGGACCGAAGGAGCTAACCGCTTTTTTGCACAACATG
GGGGATCATGTAACTCGCCTTGATCGTTGGGAACCGGAGCTGAATGAAGCCATACCAAACGACGAGAGTG
ACACCACGATGCCTGTAGCAATGCCAACAACGTTGCGCAAACTATTAACTGGCGAACTACTTACTCTAGC
TTCCCGGCAACAATTAATAGACTGAATGGAGGCGGATAAAGTTGCAGGACCACTTCTGCGCTCGGCCCTT
CCGGCTGGCTGGTTTATTGCTGATAAATCTGGAGCCGGTGAGCGTGGGTCTCGCGGTATCATTGCAGCAC
TGGGGCCAGATGGTAAGCGCTCCCGTATCGTAGTTATCTACACGACGGGGAGTCAGGCAACTATGGATGA
ACGAAATAGACAGATCGCTGAGATAGGTGCCTCACTGATTAAGCATTGGTAACTGTCAGACCAAGTTTAC
TCATATATACTTTAGATTGATTTAAAACTTCATTTTTAATTTAAAAGGATCTAGGTGAAGATCCTTTTTG
ATAATCTCATGACCAAAATCCCTTAACGTGAGTTTTCGTTCCACTGAGCGTCAGACCCCGTAGAAAAGAT
CAAAGGATCTTCTTGAGATCCTTTTTTTCTGCGCGTAATCTGCTGCTTGCAAACAAAAAAACCACCGCTA
CCAGCGGTGGTTTGTTTGCCGGATCAAGAGCTACCAACTCTTTTTCCGAAGGTAACTGGCTTCAGCAGAG
CGCAGATACCAAATACTGTCCTTCTAGTGTAGCCGTAGTTAGGCCACCACTTCAAGAACTCTGTAGCACC
GCCTACATACCTCGCTCTGCTAATCCTGTTACCAGTGGCTGCTGCCAGTGGCGATAAGTCGTGTCTTACC
GGGTTGGACTCAAGACGATAGTTACCGGATAAGGCGCAGCGGTCGGGCTGAACGGGGGGTTCGTGCACAC
AGCCCAGCTTGGAGCGAACGACCTACACCGAACTGAGATACCTACAGCGTGAGCTATGAGAAAGCGCCAC
GCTTCCCGAAGGGAGAAAGGCGGACAGGTATCCGGTAAGCGGCAGGGTCGGAACAGGAGAGCGCACGAGG
GAGCTTCCAGGGGGAAACGCCTGGTATCTTTATAGTCCTGTCGGGTTTCGCCACCTCTGACTTGAGCGTC
GATTTTTGTGATGCTCGTCAGGGGGGCGGAGCCTATGGAAAAACGCCAGCAACGCGGCCTTTTTACGGTT
CCTGGGCTTTTGCTGGCCTTTTGCTCACATGTTCTTTCCTGCGTTATCCCCTGATTCTGTGGATAACCGT
ATTACCGCCTTTGAGTGAGCTGATACCGCTCGCCGCAGCCGAACGACCGAGCGCAGCGAGTCAGTGAGCG
AGGAAGCGGAAGAGCGCCCAATACGCAAACCGCCTCTCCCCGCGCGTTGGCCGATTCATTAATGCAG
Features (pLannotate 1.2.2; 16 found; start..end, strand, type, name):
     19..37      +  promoter       T7 promoter: promoter for bacteriophage T7 RNA polymerase
     67..89      +  RBS            RBS: efficient ribosome binding site from bacteriophage T7 gene 10 (Olins and Rangwala, 1989)
     97..804     +  CDS            mVenus: mVenus is a basic (constitutively fluorescent) yellow fluorescent protein published in 2006, derived from Aequorea victoria. It is reported to be a rapidly-maturing monomer with moderate acid sensitivity.
    811..996     +  CDS            Vwf (fragment): VWF_RAT - Experimental evidence at transcript level: Swiss-Prot protein existence level 2. Important in the maintenance of hemostasis, it promotes adhesion of platelets to the sites of vascular injury by forming a molecular bridge between sub-endothelial collagen matrix and platelet- surface receptor complex GPIb-IX-V. Also acts as a chaperone for coagulation factor VIII, delivering it to the site of injury, stabilizing its heterodimeric structure and protecting it from premature clearance from plasma (By similarity). From Rattus norvegicus (Rat).
   1048..1764    +  CDS            mCerulean: mCerulean is a basic (constitutively fluorescent) cyan fluorescent protein published in 2005, derived from Aequorea victoria. It is reported to be a very rapidly-maturing monomer.
   1768..1786    +  CDS            TEV site (fragment): tobacco etch virus (TEV) protease recognition and cleavage site
   1789..1809    +  CDS            7xHis: 6xHis affinity tag
   1823..1872    +  CDS            SET1 (fragment): solubility-enhancement tag derived from T7 phage gene 10B
   1880..1927    +  terminator     T7 terminator: transcription terminator for bacteriophage T7 RNA polymerase
   1953..2019    +  CDS            lacZα (fragment): LacZα fragment of β-galactosidase; lacZ fragment
   2024..2479    +  rep_origin     f1 ori (sequence partly withheld): f1 bacteriophage origin of replication; arrow indicates direction of (+) strand synthesis
   2482..2533    -  misc_feature   bom (fragment): basis of mobility region from pBR322
   2560..2664    +  promoter       AmpR promoter: bla
   2665..3525    +  CDS            AmpR: β-lactamase; bla; confers resistance to ampicillin, carbenicillin, and related antibiotics
   3696..4284    +  rep_origin     ori: high-copy-number ColE1/pMB1/pBR322/pUC origin of replication
   4467..4520    +  CDS            lacI (fragment): lac repressor; lacI; The lac repressor binds to the lac operator to inhibit transcription in E. coli. This inhibition can be relieved by adding lactose or isopropyl-β-D-thiogalactopyranoside (IPTG).
