[The description below was written by a language model from this plasmid's Addgene catalogue record and pLannotate feature annotations shown in this document.]
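Description:
pRSET-XS-VWF is a 4,520 bp bacterial expression plasmid built on the pRSET backbone. It produces a recombinant FRET reporter protein in E. coli. The plasmid replicates at high copy from a ColE1/pUC-type origin and is selected with ampicillin through the bla (AmpR) gene and its own promoter. An f1 phage origin is also present. The short annotated lacZα, bom, lacI and T7 gene 10-derived fragments appear to be backbone remnants rather than functional elements.

The 1,713 bp insert was cloned between NdeI and HindIII sites. It sits downstream of a T7 promoter and the T7 gene 10 ribosome binding site and is followed by a T7 terminator, so expression requires a host that supplies T7 RNA polymerase. The single open reading frame encodes the yellow fluorescent protein Venus at the N terminus. This is followed by residues 1594–1670 of the human von Willebrand factor A2 domain, then the cyan fluorescent protein Cerulean, a TEV protease recognition site and a C-terminal 7xHis tag. The automated annotation labels the VWF segment by homology to the rat protein and covers only part of it, whereas the catalogue record identifies it as human.

The His tag allows metal-affinity purification, and the TEV site offers a way to remove the tag afterwards. Cerulean and Venus form a donor–acceptor pair held close together by the short A2 fragment. According to the associated publication, proteins of this design are used to quantify ADAMTS13 activity. Cleavage of the VWF A2 linker by this protease would separate the two fluorophores and change the FRET signal, giving a fluorescence readout of enzyme activity.
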