Addgene plasmid #64847: pRSET-XS-VWF
Purpose: Expresses aa1594–1670 of VWF A2 domain flanked by Venus and Cerulean and tagged with 7X His at C terminus
Depositing lab: Sriram Neelamegham. Depositing organization: University at Buffalo (SUNY Buffalo). Publication: Escherichia coli-derived von Willebrand factor-A2 domain fluorescence/Forster resonance energy transfer proteins that quantify ADAMTS13 activity. Dayananda KM, Gogia S, Neelamegham S. Anal Biochem. 2011 Mar 15;410(2):206-13. doi: 10.1016/j.ab.2010.12.005. Epub 2010 Dec 10. PubMed 21146487.
Backbone
  Vector backbone: pRSET
  Backbone size w/o insert (bp): 2807
  Total vector size (bp): 4520
  Vector type: Bacterial Expression
Growth in bacteria
  Bacterial resistance: Ampicillin, 100 μg/mL
  Growth temperature: 37°C
  Growth strain: Stbl3
  Copy number: High Copy
Gene/Insert
  Gene/Insert name: Venus_VWF A2 domain aa 1594-1670_Cerulean_TEV_7X His
  Species: H. sapiens (human), Synthetic
  Insert size (bp): 1713
  GenBank ID: NM_000552.3| DQ092360.1
  Entrez Gene: VWF (a.k.a. F8VWF, VWD)
  Promoter: T7
  Tag / fusion protein: 7X His (C terminal on insert); Venus (N terminal on insert); Cerulean (C terminal on insert)
  Cloning method: Restriction Enzyme; 5′ cloning site NdeI (not destroyed); 3′ cloning site HindIII (not destroyed)
  Sequencing primers: 5′ T7 promoter; 3′ T7 Terminator
Terms and licenses: Academic/Nonprofit Terms; Industry Terms: Not Available to Industry
How to cite: pRSET-XS-VWF was a gift from Sriram Neelamegham (Addgene plasmid # 64847 ; http://n2t.net/addgene:64847 ; RRID:Addgene_64847)
