>Addgene plasmid #64847 | pRSET-XS-VWF | addgene partial sequence | sequence record 111833 | T7 5'-TAATACGACTCACTATAGGG-3'
AGATATACATATGGTGAGCAAGGGCGAGGAGCTGTTCACCGGGGTGGTGCCCATCCTGGTCGAGCTGGAC
GGCGACGTAAACGGCCACAAGTTCAGCGTGTCCGGCGAGGGCGAGGGCGATGCCACCTACGGCAAGCTGA
CCCTGAAGCTGATCTGCACCACCGGCAAGCTGCCCGTGCCCTGGCCCACCCTCGTGACCACCCTGGGCTA
CGGCCTGCAGTGCTTCGCCCGCTACCCCGACCACATGAAGCAGCACGACTTCTTCAAGTCCGCCATGCCC
GAAGGCTACGTCCAGGAGCGCACCATCTTCTTCAAGGACGACGGCAACTACAAGACCCGCGCCGAGGTGA
AGTTCGAGGGCGACACCCTGGTGAACCGCATCGAGCTGAAGGGCATCGACTTCAAGGAGGACGGCAACAT
CCTGGGGCACAAGCTGGAGTACAACTACAACAGCCACAACGTCTATATCACCGCCGACAAGCAGAAGAAC
GGCATCAAGGCCAACTTCAAGATCCGCCACAACATCGAGGACGGCGGCGTGCAGCTCGCCGACCACTACC
AGCAGAACACCCCCATCGGCGACGGCCCCGTGCTGCTGCCCGACAACCACTACCTGAGCTACCAGTCCAA
GCTGAGCAAAGACCCCAACGAGAAGCGCGATCACATGGTCCTGCTGGAGTTCGTGA
