>Addgene plasmid #64847 | pRSET-XS-VWF | addgene partial sequence | sequence record 111836 | T7term 5'-GCTAGTTATTGCTCAGCGG-3'
AGCAGCCGGATCAAGCTTAATGGTGATGGTGATGGTGATGGCCCTGGAAGTACAGGTTTTCGAACTTGTA
CAGCTCGTCCATGCCGAGAGTGATCCCGGCGGCGGTCACGAACTCCAGCAGGACCATGTGATCGCGCTTC
TCGTTGGGGTCTTTGCTCAGCTTGGACTGGGTGCTCAGGTAGTGGTTGTCGGGCAGCAGCACGGGGCCGT
CGCCGATGGGGGTGTTCTGCTGGTAGTGGTCGGCGAGCTGCACGCTGCCGTCCTCGATGTTGTGGCGGAT
CTTGAAGTTGGCCTTGATGCCGTTCTTCTGCTTGTCGGCGGTGATATAGACGTTGTCGCTGATGGCGTTG
TACTCCAGCTTGTGCCCCAGGATGTTGCCGTCCTCCTTGAAGTCGATGCCCTTCAGCTCGATGCGGTTCA
CCAGGGTGTCGCCCTCGAACTTCACCTCGGCGCGGGTCTTGTAGTTGCCGTCGTCCTTGAAGAAGATGGT
GCGCTCCTGGACGTAGCCTTCGGGCATGGCGGACTTGAAGAAGTCGTGCTGCTTCATGTGGTCGGGGTAG
CGGGCGAAGCACTGCACGCCCCAGGTCAGGGTGGTCACGAGGGTGGGCCAGGGCACGGGCAGCTTGCCGG
TGGTGCAGATGAACTTC
