>Addgene plasmid #64847 | pRSET-XS-VWF | addgene partial sequence | sequence record 112728 | mCerulean-R 5'-gaagcactgcacgccccaggt-3'
GCCGGTGGTGCAGATGAACTTCAGGGTCAGCTTGCCGTAGGTGGCATCGCCCTCGCCCTCGCCGGACACG
CTGAACTTGTGGCCGTTTACGTCGCCGTCCAGCTCGACCAGGATGGGCACCACCCCGGTGAACAGCTCCT
CGCCCTTGCTCACCATGTTAACGCAGCACCTCTGCAGCACCAGGTCAGGAGCCTCTCGGGGGAGCGTCTC
AAAGTCCTGGATGAGGATAGGGGCATTGGGCCAGCCAATCCTCTCCAGCTCCTGCACGTTGGCATTAGGG
CCCACTCCAATGGGCACCACCTGGATGTCTCCAGGCAGCCTCTTGATCTCATCAGAGGCAGGATTTCCGG
TGACCATGTAGACCAGGTTGGGCGCCTGCTCCCGATCACCCTGACCGGTCTCGTCCATGCCGAGAGTGAT
CCCGGCGGCGGTCACGAACTCCAGCAGGACCATGTGATCGCGCTTCTCGTTGGGGTCTTTGCTCAGCTTG
GACTGGTAGCTCAGGTAGTGGTTGTCGGGCAGCAGCACGGGGCCGTCGCCGATGGGGGTGTTCTGCTGGT
AGTGGTCGGCGAGCTGCACGCCGCCGTCCTCGATGTTGTGGCGGATCTTGAAGTTGGCCTTGATGCCGTT
CTTCTGCTTGTCGGCGGTGATATAGACGTTGTGGCTGTTGTAGTTGTACTCCAGCTTGTGCCCCAGGATG
TTGCCGTCCTCCTTGAAGTCGATGCCCTTCAGCTCGATGCGGTTCACCA
